Addgene plasmid #77822: MAP2K7 gRNA (BRDN0001149491)
Purpose: 3rd generation lentiviral gRNA plasmid targeting human MAP2K7
Depositing lab: John Doench & David Root. Depositing organization: Broad Institute. Publication: Optimized sgRNA design to maximize activity and minimize off-target effects of CRISPR-Cas9. Doench JG, Fusi N, Sullender M, Hegde M, Vaimberg EW, Donovan KF, Smith I, Tothova Z, Wilen C, Orchard R, Virgin HW, Listgarten J, Root DE. Nat Biotechnol. 2016 Jan 18. doi: 10.1038/nbt.3437. PubMed 26780180.
Backbone
  Vector backbone: lentiGuide-Puro
  Backbone manufacturer: Zhang Lab (Addgene plasmid # 52963)
  Vector type: Mammalian Expression, Lentiviral, CRISPR
  Selectable markers: Puromycin
Growth in bacteria
  Bacterial resistance: Ampicillin, 100 μg/mL
  Growth temperature: 37°C
  Growth strain: DH5alpha
  Copy number: High Copy
Gene/Insert
  Gene/Insert name: MAP2K7 (alt names: MAP2K7; NM_001297555.1)
  gRNA/shRNA sequence: CATTCTGGGCAAGATGACAG
  Species: H. sapiens (human)
  Entrez Gene: MAP2K7 (a.k.a. JNKK2, MAPKK7, MEK, MEK 7, MKK7, PRKMK7, SAPKK-4, SAPKK4)
  Promoter: hU6
  Cloning method: Unknown
  Sequencing primers: 5′ U6-F; 3′ pS2-R
Terms and licenses: Academic/Nonprofit Terms; Industry Terms: Not Available to Industry
Depositor comments: The gRNA was designed to target the following Genbank reference sequence(s): NM_001297555.1,NM_001297556.1,NM_145185.3. Note that this plasmid does NOT contain Cas9. It should be used in conjunction with lentiCas9-Blast (Addgene #52962) or otherwise with cell lines already expressing Cas9. Browse the full kinome gRNA library at http://www.addgene.org/pooled-library/broadgpp-human-kinome/ or visit http://www.broadinstitute.org/rnai/public/ for detailed protocols and information.
How to cite: MAP2K7 gRNA (BRDN0001149491) was a gift from John Doench & David Root (Addgene plasmid # 77822 ; http://n2t.net/addgene:77822 ; RRID:Addgene_77822)
