[The description below was written by a language model from this plasmid's Addgene catalogue record and pLannotate feature annotations shown in this document.]
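Description:
MAP2K7 gRNA (BRDN0001149491) is a third-generation lentiviral transfer plasmid built on the lentiGuide-Puro backbone that expresses a single CRISPR guide RNA against human MAP2K7 (also known as MKK7 or JNKK2). In bacteria it is maintained as a high-copy plasmid through a ColE1/pUC-type origin and selected with ampicillin via the β-lactamase gene. An f1 origin, an SV40 origin and remnants of lac and T7/T3 cloning elements are also annotated in the backbone.

The viral portion is arranged for Tat-independent, self-inactivating packaging. An RSV promoter drives a truncated HIV-1 5' LTR, followed by the Ψ packaging signal with a partial gag sequence, the Rev response element for nuclear export of the genomic RNA, a central polypurine tract, and a ΔU3 3' LTR that disables LTR promoter activity after integration. An SV40 polyadenylation signal lies downstream of the 3' LTR.

Between the LTRs sit two expression units. The human U6 RNA polymerase III promoter transcribes the 20-nt MAP2K7 spacer fused to the Streptococcus pyogenes Cas9 guide scaffold. An EF-1α core promoter with its intron A drives puromycin N-acetyltransferase, stabilised by a WPRE, so transduced mammalian cells can be selected with puromycin. According to the depositor, the guide was designed against three MAP2K7 RefSeq transcripts.

The plasmid carries no Cas9, so it must be paired with a separate Cas9 vector such as lentiCas9-Blast or used in cells that already express Cas9. It is one clone from a human kinome gRNA collection and is suited to knocking out MAP2K7 in human cells.
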