Features (pLannotate 1.2.2; 29 found; start..end, strand, type, name):
     14..80      +  CDS            small t antigen (fragment): SV40 (simian virus 40) small t antigen
    106..317     +  promoter       EF-1α core promoter: core promoter for human elongation factor EF-1α
    318..1256    +  intron         EF-1α intron A: intron upstream of the start codon of human EF-1α
   1278..1877    +  CDS            PuroR (fragment): puromycin N-acetyltransferase; pac from Streptomyces; confers resistance to puromycin
   1893..2481    +  misc_feature   WPRE: woodchuck hepatitis virus posttranscriptional regulatory element
   2532..2551    +  misc_feature   cPPT/CTS (fragment): central polypurine tract and central termination sequence of HIV-1
   2553..2786    +  LTR            3' LTR (ΔU3): self-inactivating 3' long terminal repeat (LTR) from HIV-1
   2864..2985    +  polyA_signal   SV40 poly(A) signal: SV40 polyadenylation signal
   3025..3160    +  rep_origin     SV40 ori: SV40 origin of replication
   3181..3199    -  promoter       T7 promoter: promoter for bacteriophage T7 RNA polymerase
   3207..3362    +  CDS            lacZα (fragment): LacZα fragment of β-galactosidase; lacZ fragment
   3367..3795    +  rep_origin     f1 ori (sequence partly withheld): f1 bacteriophage origin of replication; arrow indicates direction of (+) strand synthesis
   3848..3952    +  promoter       AmpR promoter: bla
   3953..4813    +  CDS            AmpR: β-lactamase; bla; confers resistance to ampicillin, carbenicillin, and related antibiotics
   4984..5572    +  rep_origin     ori: high-copy-number ColE1/pMB1/pBR322/pUC origin of replication
   5755..5847    +  CDS            lacI (fragment): lac repressor; lacI; The lac repressor binds to the lac operator to inhibit transcription in E. coli. This inhibition can be relieved by adding lactose or isopropyl-β-D-thiogalactopyranoside (IPTG).
   5860..5881    +  protein_bind   CAP binding site: CAP binding activates transcription in the presence of cAMP. E. coli catabolite activator protein
   5896..5926    +  promoter       lac promoter: promoter for the E. coli lac operon
   5934..5950    +  protein_bind   lac operator: The lac repressor binds to the lac operator to inhibit transcription in E. coli. This inhibition can be relieved by adding lactose or isopropyl-β-D-thiogalactopyranoside (IPTG). lac repressor encoded by lacI
   5995..6013    +  promoter       T3 promoter: promoter for bacteriophage T3 RNA polymerase
   6041..6267    +  promoter       RSV promoter: Rous sarcoma virus enhancer/promoter
   6268..6448    +  LTR            5' LTR (truncated): truncated 5' long terminal repeat (LTR) from HIV-1
   6495..6620    +  misc_feature   HIV-1 Ψ: packaging signal of human immunodeficiency virus type 1
   6604..6967    +  CDS            HIV-1 gag (fragment): gag protein from human immunodeficiency virus 1; gag
   7113..7346    +  misc_feature   RRE: The Rev response element (RRE) of HIV-1 allows for Rev-dependent mRNA export from the nucleus to the cytoplasm.
   7723..7749    +  CDS            Rev (fragment): human immunodeficiency virus 1 (HIV-1) Rev protein; rev; enhances nuclear export of unspliced and incompletely spliced viral mRNAs
   7753..7993    +  promoter       U6 promoter: RNA polymerase III promoter for human U6 snRNA
   8023..8098    +  misc_RNA       gRNA scaffold: guide RNA scaffold for the Streptococcus pyogenes CRISPR/Cas9 system
   8154..8271    +  misc_feature   cPPT/CTS: central polypurine tract and central termination sequence of HIV-1
>Addgene plasmid #77822 | MAP2K7 gRNA (BRDN0001149491) | addgene full sequence | sequence record 188476 | Addgene Assembled Sequence
CCCGGGTGCAAAGATGGATAAAGTTTTAAACAGAGAGGAATCTTTGCAGCTAATGGACCTTCTAGGTCTT
GAAAGGAGTGGGAATTGGCTCCGGTGCCCGTCAGTGGGCAGAGCGCACATCGCCCACAGTCCCCGAGAAG
TTGGGGGGAGGGGTCGGCAATTGATCCGGTGCCTAGAGAAGGTGGCGCGGGGTAAACTGGGAAAGTGATG
TCGTGTACTGGCTCCGCCTTTTTCCCGAGGGTGGGGGAGAACCGTATATAAGTGCAGTAGTCGCCGTGAA
CGTTCTTTTTCGCAACGGGTTTGCCGCCAGAACACAGGTAAGTGCCGTGTGTGGTTCCCGCGGGCCTGGC
CTCTTTACGGGTTATGGCCCTTGCGTGCCTTGAATTACTTCCACCTGGCTGCAGTACGTGATTCTTGATC
CCGAGCTTCGGGTTGGAAGTGGGTGGGAGAGTTCGAGGCCTTGCGCTTAAGGAGCCCCTTCGCCTCGTGC
TTGAGTTGAGGCCTGGCCTGGGCGCTGGGGCCGCCGCGTGCGAATCTGGTGGCACCTTCGCGCCTGTCTC
GCTGCTTTCGATAAGTCTCTAGCCATTTAAAATTTTTGATGACCTGCTGCGACGCTTTTTTTCTGGCAAG
ATAGTCTTGTAAATGCGGGCCAAGATCTGCACACTGGTATTTCGGTTTTTGGGGCCGCGGGCGGCGACGG
GGCCCGTGCGTCCCAGCGCACATGTTCGGCGAGGCGGGGCCTGCGAGCGCGGCCACCGAGAATCGGACGG
GGGTAGTCTCAAGCTGGCCGGCCTGCTCTGGTGCCTGGCCTCGCGCCGCCGTGTATCGCCCCGCCCTGGG
CGGCAAGGCTGGCCCGGTCGGCACCAGTTGCGTGAGCGGAAAGATGGCCGCTTCCCGGCCCTGCTGCAGG
GAGCTCAAAATGGAGGACGCGGCGCTCGGGAGAGCGGGCGGGTGAGTCACCCACACAAAGGAAAAGGGCC
TTTCCGTCCTCAGCCGTCGCTTCATGTGACTCCACGGAGTACCGGGCGCCGTCCAGGCACCTCGATTAGT
TCTCGAGCTTTTGGAGTACGTCGTCTTTAGGTTGGGGGGAGGGGTTTTATGCGATGGAGTTTCCCCACAC
TGAGTGGGTGGAGACTGAAGTTAGGCCAGCTTGGCACTTGATGTAATTCTCCTTGGAATTTGCCCTTTTT
GAGTTTGGATCTTGGTTCATTCTCAAGCCTCAGACAGTGGTTCAAAGTTTTTTTCTTCCATTTCAGGTGT
CGTGACGTACGGCCACCATGACCGAGTACAAGCCCACGGTGCGCCTCGCCACCCGCGACGACGTCCCCAG
GGCCGTACGCACCCTCGCCGCCGCGTTCGCCGACTACCCCGCCACGCGCCACACCGTCGATCCGGACCGC
CACATCGAGCGGGTCACCGAGCTGCAAGAACTCTTCCTCACGCGCGTCGGGCTCGACATCGGCAAGGTGT
GGGTCGCGGACGACGGCGCCGCCGTGGCGGTCTGGACCACGCCGGAGAGCGTCGAAGCGGGGGCGGTGTT
CGCCGAGATCGGCCCGCGCATGGCCGAGTTGAGCGGTTCCCGGCTGGCCGCGCAGCAACAGATGGAAGGC
CTCCTGGCGCCGCACCGGCCCAAGGAGCCCGCGTGGTTCCTGGCCACCGTCGGAGTCTCGCCCGACCACC
AGGGCAAGGGTCTGGGCAGCGCCGTCGTGCTCCCCGGAGTGGAGGCGGCCGAGCGCGCCGGGGTGCCCGC
CTTCCTGGAGACCTCCGCGCCCCGCAACCTCCCCTTCTACGAGCGGCTCGGCTTCACCGTCACCGCCGAC
GTCGAGGTGCCCGAAGGACCGCGCACCTGGTGCATGACCCGCAAGCCCGGTGCCTGAACGCGTTAAGTCG
ACAATCAACCTCTGGATTACAAAATTTGTGAAAGATTGACTGGTATTCTTAACTATGTTGCTCCTTTTAC
GCTATGTGGATACGCTGCTTTAATGCCTTTGTATCATGCTATTGCTTCCCGTATGGCTTTCATTTTCTCC
TCCTTGTATAAATCCTGGTTGCTGTCTCTTTATGAGGAGTTGTGGCCCGTTGTCAGGCAACGTGGCGTGG
TGTGCACTGTGTTTGCTGACGCAACCCCCACTGGTTGGGGCATTGCCACCACCTGTCAGCTCCTTTCCGG
GACTTTCGCTTTCCCCCTCCCTATTGCCACGGCGGAACTCATCGCCGCCTGCCTTGCCCGCTGCTGGACA
GGGGCTCGGCTGTTGGGCACTGACAATTCCGTGGTGTTGTCGGGGAAATCATCGTCCTTTCCTTGGCTGC
TCGCCTGTGTTGCCACCTGGATTCTGCGCGGGACGTCCTTCTGCTACGTCCCTTCGGCCCTCAATCCAGC
GGACCTTCCTTCCCGCGGCCTGCTGCCGGCTCTGCGGCCTCTTCCGCGTCTTCGCCTTCGCCCTCAGACG
AGTCGGATCTCCCTTTGGGCCGCCTCCCCGCGTCGACTTTAAGACCAATGACTTACAAGGCAGCTGTAGA
TCTTAGCCACTTTTTAAAAGAAAAGGGGGGACTGGAAGGGCTAATTCACTCCCAACGAAGACAAGATCTG
CTTTTTGCTTGTACTGGGTCTCTCTGGTTAGACCAGATCTGAGCCTGGGAGCTCTCTGGCTAACTAGGGA
ACCCACTGCTTAAGCCTCAATAAAGCTTGCCTTGAGTGCTTCAAGTAGTGTGTGCCCGTCTGTTGTGTGA
CTCTGGTAACTAGAGATCCCTCAGACCCTTTTAGTCAGTGTGGAAAATCTCTAGCAGTACGTATAGTAGT
TCATGTCATCTTATTATTCAGTATTTATAACTTGCAAAGAAATGAATATCAGAGAGTGAGAGGAACTTGT
TTATTGCAGCTTATAATGGTTACAAATAAAGCAATAGCATCACAAATTTCACAAATAAAGCATTTTTTTC
ACTGCATTCTAGTTGTGGTTTGTCCAAACTCATCAATGTATCTTATCATGTCTGGCTCTAGCTATCCCGC
CCCTAACTCCGCCCATCCCGCCCCTAACTCCGCCCAGTTCCGCCCATTCTCCGCCCCATGGCTGACTAAT
TTTTTTTATTTATGCAGAGGCCGAGGCCGCCTCGGCCTCTGAGCTATTCCAGAAGTAGTGAGGAGGCTTT
TTTGGAGGCCTAGGGACGTACCCAATTCGCCCTATAGTGAGTCGTATTACGCGCGCTCACTGGCCGTCGT
TTTACAACGTCGTGACTGGGAAAACCCTGGCGTTACCCAACTTAATCGCCTTGCAGCACATCCCCCTTTC
GCCAGCTGGCGTAATAGCGAAGAGGCCCGCACCGATCGCCCTTCCCAACAGTTGCGCAGCCTGAATGGCG
AATGGG
[124 nt withheld, positions 3367-3490]
C
[91 nt withheld, positions 3492-3582]
A
[49 nt withheld, positions 3584-3632]
CCTTTGACGTTGGAGTCCACGTTCTTT
[37 nt withheld, positions 3660-3696]
ACCCTATCTCGGTCTATTCTTTTGATTTATAAGGGATTTTGCCGATTTCGGCCTATTGGTTAAAAAATGA
GCTGATTTAACAAAAATTTAACGCGAATTTTAACAAAATATTAACGCTTACAATTTAGGTGGCACTTTTC
GGGGAAATGTGCGCGGAACCCCTATTTGTTTATTTTTCTAAATACATTCAAATATGTATCCGCTCATGAG
ACAATAACCCTGATAAATGCTTCAATAATATTGAAAAAGGAAGAGTATGAGTATTCAACATTTCCGTGTC
GCCCTTATTCCCTTTTTTGCGGCATTTTGCCTTCCTGTTTTTGCTCACCCAGAAACGCTGGTGAAAGTAA
AAGATGCTGAAGATCAGTTGGGTGCACGAGTGGGTTACATCGAACTGGATCTCAACAGCGGTAAGATCCT
TGAGAGTTTTCGCCCCGAAGAACGTTTTCCAATGATGAGCACTTTTAAAGTTCTGCTATGTGGCGCGGTA
TTATCCCGTATTGACGCCGGGCAAGAGCAACTCGGTCGCCGCATACACTATTCTCAGAATGACTTGGTTG
AGTACTCACCAGTCACAGAAAAGCATCTTACGGATGGCATGACAGTAAGAGAATTATGCAGTGCTGCCAT
AACCATGAGTGATAACACTGCGGCCAACTTACTTCTGACAACGATCGGAGGACCGAAGGAGCTAACCGCT
TTTTTGCACAACATGGGGGATCATGTAACTCGCCTTGATCGTTGGGAACCGGAGCTGAATGAAGCCATAC
CAAACGACGAGCGTGACACCACGATGCCTGTAGCAATGGCAACAACGTTGCGCAAACTATTAACTGGCGA
ACTACTTACTCTAGCTTCCCGGCAACAATTAATAGACTGGATGGAGGCGGATAAAGTTGCAGGACCACTT
CTGCGCTCGGCCCTTCCGGCTGGCTGGTTTATTGCTGATAAATCTGGAGCCGGTGAGCGTGGGTCTCGCG
GTATCATTGCAGCACTGGGGCCAGATGGTAAGCCCTCCCGTATCGTAGTTATCTACACGACGGGGAGTCA
GGCAACTATGGATGAACGAAATAGACAGATCGCTGAGATAGGTGCCTCACTGATTAAGCATTGGTAACTG
TCAGACCAAGTTTACTCATATATACTTTAGATTGATTTAAAACTTCATTTTTAATTTAAAAGGATCTAGG
TGAAGATCCTTTTTGATAATCTCATGACCAAAATCCCTTAACGTGAGTTTTCGTTCCACTGAGCGTCAGA
CCCCGTAGAAAAGATCAAAGGATCTTCTTGAGATCCTTTTTTTCTGCGCGTAATCTGCTGCTTGCAAACA
AAAAAACCACCGCTACCAGCGGTGGTTTGTTTGCCGGATCAAGAGCTACCAACTCTTTTTCCGAAGGTAA
CTGGCTTCAGCAGAGCGCAGATACCAAATACTGTTCTTCTAGTGTAGCCGTAGTTAGGCCACCACTTCAA
GAACTCTGTAGCACCGCCTACATACCTCGCTCTGCTAATCCTGTTACCAGTGGCTGCTGCCAGTGGCGAT
AAGTCGTGTCTTACCGGGTTGGACTCAAGACGATAGTTACCGGATAAGGCGCAGCGGTCGGGCTGAACGG
GGGGTTCGTGCACACAGCCCAGCTTGGAGCGAACGACCTACACCGAACTGAGATACCTACAGCGTGAGCT
ATGAGAAAGCGCCACGCTTCCCGAAGGGAGAAAGGCGGACAGGTATCCGGTAAGCGGCAGGGTCGGAACA
GGAGAGCGCACGAGGGAGCTTCCAGGGGGAAACGCCTGGTATCTTTATAGTCCTGTCGGGTTTCGCCACC
TCTGACTTGAGCGTCGATTTTTGTGATGCTCGTCAGGGGGGCGGAGCCTATGGAAAAACGCCAGCAACGC
GGCCTTTTTACGGTTCCTGGCCTTTTGCTGGCCTTTTGCTCACATGTTCTTTCCTGCGTTATCCCCTGAT
TCTGTGGATAACCGTATTACCGCCTTTGAGTGAGCTGATACCGCTCGCCGCAGCCGAACGACCGAGCGCA
GCGAGTCAGTGAGCGAGGAAGCGGAAGAGCGCCCAATACGCAAACCGCCTCTCCCCGCGCGTTGGCCGAT
TCATTAATGCAGCTGGCACGACAGGTTTCCCGACTGGAAAGCGGGCAGTGAGCGCAACGCAATTAATGTG
AGTTAGCTCACTCATTAGGCACCCCAGGCTTTACACTTTATGCTTCCGGCTCGTATGTTGTGTGGAATTG
TGAGCGGATAACAATTTCACACAGGAAACAGCTATGACCATGATTACGCCAAGCGCGCAATTAACCCTCA
CTAAAGGGAACAAAAGCTGGAGCTGCAAGCTTAATGTAGTCTTATGCAATACTCTTGTAGTCTTGCAACA
TGGTAACGATGAGTTAGCAACATGCCTTACAAGGAGAGAAAAAGCACCGTGCATGCCGATTGGTGGAAGT
AAGGTGGTACGATCGTGCCTTATTAGGAAGGCAACAGACGGGTCTGACATGGATTGGACGAACCACTGAA
TTGCCGCATTGCAGAGATATTGTATTTAAGTGCCTAGCTCGATACATAAACGGGTCTCTCTGGTTAGACC
AGATCTGAGCCTGGGAGCTCTCTGGCTAACTAGGGAACCCACTGCTTAAGCCTCAATAAAGCTTGCCTTG
AGTGCTTCAAGTAGTGTGTGCCCGTCTGTTGTGTGACTCTGGTAACTAGAGATCCCTCAGACCCTTTTAG
TCAGTGTGGAAAATCTCTAGCAGTGGCGCCCGAACAGGGACTTGAAAGCGAAAGGGAAACCAGAGGAGCT
CTCTCGACGCAGGACTCGGCTTGCTGAAGCGCGCACGGCAAGAGGCGAGGGGCGGCGACTGGTGAGTACG
CCAAAAATTTTGACTAGCGGAGGCTAGAAGGAGAGAGATGGGTGCGAGAGCGTCAGTATTAAGCGGGGGA
GAATTAGATCGCGATGGGAAAAAATTCGGTTAAGGCCAGGGGGAAAGAAAAAATATAAATTAAAACATAT
AGTATGGGCAAGCAGGGAGCTAGAACGATTCGCAGTTAATCCTGGCCTGTTAGAAACATCAGAAGGCTGT
AGACAAATACTGGGACAGCTACAACCATCCCTTCAGACAGGATCAGAAGAACTTAGATCATTATATAATA
CAGTAGCAACCCTCTATTGTGTGCATCAAAGGATAGAGATAAAAGACACCAAGGAAGCTTTAGACAAGAT
AGAGGAAGAGCAAAACAAAAGTAAGACCACCGCACAGCAAGCGGCCGCTGATCTTCAGACCTGGAGGAGG
AGATATGAGGGACAATTGGAGAAGTGAATTATATAAATATAAAGTAGTAAAAATTGAACCATTAGGAGTA
GCACCCACCAAGGCAAAGAGAAGAGTGGTGCAGAGAGAAAAAAGAGCAGTGGGAATAGGAGCTTTGTTCC
TTGGGTTCTTGGGAGCAGCAGGAAGCACTATGGGCGCAGCGTCAATGACGCTGACGGTACAGGCCAGACA
ATTATTGTCTGGTATAGTGCAGCAGCAGAACAATTTGCTGAGGGCTATTGAGGCGCAACAGCATCTGTTG
CAACTCACAGTCTGGGGCATCAAGCAGCTCCAGGCAAGAATCCTGGCTGTGGAAAGATACCTAAAGGATC
AACAGCTCCTGGGGATTTGGGGTTGCTCTGGAAAACTCATTTGCACCACTGCTGTGCCTTGGAATGCTAG
TTGGAGTAATAAATCTCTGGAACAGATTTGGAATCACACGACCTGGATGGAGTGGGACAGAGAAATTAAC
AATTACACAAGCTTAATACACTCCTTAATTGAAGAATCGCAAAACCAGCAAGAAAAGAATGAACAAGAAT
TATTGGAATTAGATAAATGGGCAAGTTTGTGGAATTGGTTTAACATAACAAATTGGCTGTGGTATATAAA
ATTATTCATAATGATAGTAGGAGGCTTGGTAGGTTTAAGAATAGTTTTTGCTGTACTTTCTATAGTGAAT
AGAGTTAGGCAGGGATATTCACCATTATCGTTTCAGACCCACCTCCCAACCCCGAGGGGACCCAGAGAGG
GCCTATTTCCCATGATTCCTTCATATTTGCATATACGATACAAGGCTGTTAGAGAGATAATTAGAATTAA
TTTGACTGTAAACACAAAGATATTAGTACAAAATACGTGACGTAGAAAGTAATAATTTCTTGGGTAGTTT
GCAGTTTTAAAATTATGTTTTAAAATGGACTATCATATGCTTACCGTAACTTGAAAGTATTTCGATTTCT
TGGCTTTATATATCTTGTGGAAAGGACGAAACACCGCATTCTGGGCAAGATGACAGGTTTTAGAGCTAGA
AATAGCAAGTTAAAATAAGGCTAGTCCGTTATCAACTTGAAAAAGTGGCACCGAGTCGGTGCTTTTTTAA
GCTTGGCGTAACTAGATCTTGAGACAAATGGCAGTATTCATCCACAATTTTAAAAGAAAAGGGGGGATTG
GGGGGTACAGTGCAGGGGAAAGAATAGTAGACATAATAGCAACAGACATACAAACTAAAGAATTACAAAA
ACAAATTACAAAAATTCAAAATTTTCGGGTTTATTACAGGGACAGCAGAGATCCACTTTGGCGCCGGCTC
GAGGGGG
