>Addgene plasmid #77822 | MAP2K7 gRNA (BRDN0001149491) | depositor partial sequence | sequence record 145282 | Target Sequence
CATTCTGGGCAAGATGACAG
