>Addgene plasmid #77822 | MAP2K7 gRNA (BRDN0001149491) | addgene partial sequence | sequence record 188475 | hU6-F
GAAAGTAATAATTTCTTGGGTAGTTTGCAGTTTTAAAATTATGTTTTAAAATGGACTATCATATGCTTAC
CGTAACTTGAAAGTATTTCGATTTCTTGGCTTTATATATCTTGTGGAAAGGACGAAACACCGCATTCTGG
GCAAGATGACAGGTTTTAGAGCTAGAAATAGCAAGTTAAAATAAGGCTAGTCCGTTATCAACTTGAAAAA
GTGGCACCGAGTCGGTGCTTTTTTAAGCTTGGCGTAACTAGATCTTGAGACAAATGGCAGTATTCATCCA
CAATTTTAAAAGAAAAGGGGGGATTGGGGGGTACAGTGCAGGGGAAAGAATAGTAGACATAATAGCAACA
GACATACAAACTAAAGAATTACAAAAACAAATTACAAAAATTCAAAATTTTCGGGTTTATTACAGGGACA
GCAGAGATCCACTTTGGCGCCGGCTCGAGGGGGCCCGGGTGCAAAGATGGATAAAGTTTTAAACAGAGAG
GAATCTTTGCAGCTAATGGACCTTCTAGGTCTTGAAAGGAGTGGGAATTGGCTCCGGTGCCCGTCAGTGG
GCAGAGCGCA
